>Addgene plasmid #27658 | pLEW100V5-BSD | addgene partial sequence | sequence record 36560 | LucNrev 5'-CCTTATGCAGTTGCTCTCC-3'
CCTTTCTTTATGTTTTTGGCGTCTTCCATTTTACCAACAGTACCGGAATGCTAATGTCACTGCGAGCGAC
ATTCAAGAATGTAACACAAAGGAATTCCAAGCTTGTGAATTTTACTTTTTGGTGTAATTGAAGTCTTCAA
GTTGAAAAAAATGGGGAAAAGGAAAAAAAACTCGAAGGCGCGTGCAGCCCGGGACGAGAACATGTTAAAC
TCAGTACTCAGGGATCTCTATCACTGATAGGGAGATCTCTATCACTGATAGGGAACCGTACGCCGTAAGC
GCTACTTTTACTGCTTAATCTTTCCTATATAAGATATATTTCTATTACTATATATACTTTTTTAACTTTA
TCATTATTATCCTATTGTGTGTTGTATTGACTTTACAATAAAACATATTATATCTAACATGTCAAAAGCA
TCGGCTCTTCAATACAGTTACCCGTCCCTTATCAACACAGTACAATATACTCTGTCATGACAATAAGTAT
ATATAAGAGCCAGAATGCACCCGCGCTGGGTGGAAAGCTAGGTACCTGATTAATACGACTCACTATAGGG
AGATCTCCCGTACCGGGGGCACAGCAAGGTCTTCTGAAATTCATGTTTTTTTTTTTTTACTCTGCATTGC
AGTCTCCGCTCTTATTTAGTTTTGCTTTACGTAAGGTCTCGTTGCTGCCATAAAATAAGCTATCACCATG
GCCAAGCCTTTGTCTCAAGAAGAATCCACCCTCATTGAAAGAGCAACGGCTACAATCAACAGCATCCCCA
TCTCTGAAGACTACAGCGTCGCCAGCGCAGCTCTCTCTAGCGACGGCCGCATCTTCACTGGTGTCAATGT
ATATCATTTTACTGGGGGACCTTG
