[The description below was written by a language model from this plasmid's Addgene catalogue record.]
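Description:
pLEW100V5-BSD is a trypanosome expression plasmid built on the pLEW100 backbone, recorded as about 5.6 kb without the insert. It is propagated in E. coli under ampicillin selection. In the parasite host, transfectants are selected with blasticidin. The copy number in bacteria is listed as unknown.

The recorded insert is BSD, a 396 bp fragment cloned between XhoI and NcoI sites, both of which are retained. BSD is the standard name for the blasticidin S deaminase gene, which detoxifies blasticidin. The insert therefore appears to be the construct's selectable marker rather than an experimental gene of interest. This suggests the plasmid is a version of the pLEW100 vector carrying a blasticidin resistance cassette, which would allow it to be combined with other drug markers in engineered trypanosome lines.

The record gives no feature table. It does not state the promoters driving the marker or any cargo gene, the regulatory or processing sequences, any genomic targeting region used for integration, or whether expression is inducible. The "V5" in the name could refer to a vector version or to an epitope tag, but the record does not say which. It also does not identify any cloning site for a gene of interest. The supported use is as an empty or base expression vector for trypanosomes, into which a gene would be introduced and the transfected parasites selected with blasticidin. Details of the expression architecture would need to be confirmed from the full sequence or from the depositing laboratory's documentation.
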