Addgene plasmid #27658: pLEW100V5-BSD
Depositing lab: George Cross. Depositing organization: Rockefeller University.
Backbone
  Vector backbone: pLEW100
  Backbone size w/o insert (bp): 5600
  Vector type: Trypanosme Expression
  Selectable markers: Blasticidin
Growth in bacteria
  Bacterial resistance: Ampicillin, 100 μg/mL
  Growth temperature: 37°C
  Growth strain: DH5alpha
  Copy number: Unknown
Gene/Insert
  Gene/Insert name: BSD
  Insert size (bp): 396
  Cloning method: Restriction Enzyme; 5′ cloning site XhoI (not destroyed); 3′ cloning site NcoI (not destroyed)
  Sequencing primers: 5′ n/a
Terms and licenses: Academic/Nonprofit Terms; Industry Terms: Not Available to Industry
How to cite: pLEW100V5-BSD was a gift from George Cross (Addgene plasmid # 27658 ; http://n2t.net/addgene:27658 ; RRID:Addgene_27658)
